>Addgene plasmid #123265 | pSPneoSagRNAH | addgene full sequence | sequence record 238735 | Addgene NGS Result
ATTTAGGTGACACTATAGAACTCGAGTGTGAGTTATGAGGTCTGCGATTGACGTAGGAGTTGCAAGGGGG
AGGGGGTATGAACGGGGTGGGTAGAGCTTTTTTAGGTGGAAGTAGTGAGAGGGTGGGCTTGTGAGAATTT
GAGGTGTGTTCGTGATGTGTGGATCTTATCGGGGGCTCGGTTGAGTTTTTGGTTTGGTGATTTTGTGGGT
CTTCGAGAAGACCTGTTTTAGTACTCTGGAAACAGAATCTACTAAAACAAGGCAAAATGCCGTGTTTATC
TCGTCAACTTGTTGGCGAGATTTTTGGCCGGCATGGTCCCAGCCTCCTCGCTGGCGCCGGCTGGGCAACA
TGCTTCGGCATGGCGAATGGGACTGATCCCGGGTAATGAAATCGGCTGGACTTTGCTTGATTTTCTGCTC
GAATTCGCAAGCTTGCATGCCTGCAGGTCGACTCTAGAGGATCCCCGGGTACCGAGCTCTCTCTTCTCCT
TCCCCTCTCTCTCCTCTCTCCTCTCTCCAGAGCTCTCTCTTCTCCTTCCCCTCTCTCTCCTCTCTCCTCT
CTCCAGAGCTCGAATTCGCATGATTGAACAAGATGGATTGCACGCAGGTTCTCCGGCCGCTTGGGTGGAG
AGGCTATTCGGCTATGACTGGGCACAACAGACAATCGGCTGCTCTGATGCCGCCGTGTTCCGGCTGTCAG
CGCAGGGGCGCCCGGTTCTTTTTGTCAAGACCGACCTGTCCGGTGCCCTGAATGAACTGCAGGACGAGGC
AGCGCGGCTATCGTGGCTGGCCACGACGGGCGTTCCTTGCGCAGCTGTGCTCGACGTTGTCACTGAAGCG
GGAAGGGACTGGCTGCTATTGGGCGAAGTGCCGGGGCAGGATCTCCTGTCATCTCACCTTGCTCCTGCCG
AGAAAGTATCCATCATGGCTGATGCAATGCGGCGGCTGCATACGCTTGATCCGGCTACCTGCCCATTCGA
CCACAAAGCGAAACATCGCATCGAGCGAGCACGTACTCGGATGGAAGCCGGTCTTGTCGATCAGGATGAT
CTGGACGAAGAGCATCAGGGGCTCGCGCCAGCCGAACTGTTCGCCAGGCTCAAGGCGCGCATGCCCGACG
GCGAGGATCTCGTCGTGACCCATGGCGATGCCTGCTTGCCGAATATCATGGTGGAAAATGGCCGCTTTTC
TGGATTCATCGACTGTGGCCGGCTGGGTGTGGCGGACCGCTATCAGGACATAGCGTTGGCTACCCGTGAT
ATTGCTGAAGAGCTTGGCGGCGAATGGGCTGACCGCTTCCTCGTGCTTTACGGTATCGCCGCTCCCGATT
CGCAGCGCATCGCCTTCTATCGCCTTCTTGACGAGTTCTTCTGATCGATGATATCAGATCTGCCGGTCTC
CCTATAGTGAGTCGTATTAATTTCGATAAGCCAGGTTAACCTGCATTAATGAATCGGCCAACGCGCGGGG
AGAGGCGGTTTGCGTATTGGGCGCTCTTCCGCTTCCTCGCTCACTGACTCGCTGCGCTCGGTCGTTCGGC
TGCGGCGAGCGGTATCAGCTCACTCAAAGGCGGTAATACGGTTATCCACAGAATCAGGGGATAACGCAGG
AAAGAACATGTGAGCAAAAGGCCAGCAAAAGGCCAGGAACCGTAAAAAGGCCGCGTTGCTGGCGTTTTTC
CATAGGCTCCGCCCCCCTGACGAGCATCACAAAAATCGACGCTCAAGTCAGAGGTGGCGAAACCCGACAG
GACTATAAAGATACCAGGCGTTTCCCCCTGGAAGCTCCCTCGTGCGCTCTCCTGTTCCGACCCTGCCGCT
TACCGGATACCTGTCCGCCTTTCTCCCTTCGGGAAGCGTGGCGCTTTCTCATAGCTCACGCTGTAGGTAT
CTCAGTTCGGTGTAGGTCGTTCGCTCCAAGCTGGGCTGTGTGCACGAACCCCCCGTTCAGCCCGACCGCT
GCGCCTTATCCGGTAACTATCGTCTTGAGTCCAACCCGGTAAGACACGACTTATCGCCACTGGCAGCAGC
CACTGGTAACAGGATTAGCAGAGCGAGGTATGTAGGCGGTGCTACAGAGTTCTTGAAGTGGTGGCCTAAC
TACGGCTACACTAGAAGAACAGTATTTGGTATCTGCGCTCTGCTGAAGCCAGTTACCTTCGGAAAAAGAG
TTGGTAGCTCTTGATCCGGCAAACAAACCACCGCTGGTAGCGGTGGTTTTTTTGTTTGCAAGCAGCAGAT
TACGCGCAGAAAAAAAGGATCTCAAGAAGATCCTTTGATCTTTTCTACGGGGTCTGACGCTCAGTGGAAC
GAAAACTCACGTTAAGGGATTTTGGTCATGAGATTATCAAAAAGGATCTTCACCTAGATCCTTTTAAATT
AAAAATGAAGTTTTAAATCAATCTAAAGTATATATGAGTAAACTTGGTCTGACAGTTACCAATGCTTAAT
CAGTGAGGCACCTATCTCAGCGATCTGTCTATTTCGTTCATCCATAGTTGCCTGACTCCCCGTCGTGTAG
ATAACTACGATACGGGAGGGCTTACCATCTGGCCCCAGTGCTGCAATGATACCGCGAGACCCACGCTCAC
CGGCTCCAGATTTATCAGCAATAAACCAGCCAGCCGGAAGGGCCGAGCGCAGAAGTGGTCCTGCAACTTT
ATCCGCCTCCATCCAGTCTATTAATTGTTGCCGGGAAGCTAGAGTAAGTAGTTCGCCAGTTAATAGTTTG
CGCAACGTTGTTGCCATTGCTACAGGCATCGTGGTGTCACGCTCGTCGTTTGGTATGGCTTCATTCAGCT
CCGGTTCCCAACGATCAAGGCGAGTTACATGATCCCCCATGTTGTGCAAAAAAGCGGTTAGCTCCTTCGG
TCCTCCGATCGTTGTCAGAAGTAAGTTGGCCGCAGTGTTATCACTCATGGTTATGGCAGCACTGCATAAT
TCTCTTACTGTCATGCCATCCGTAAGATGCTTTTCTGTGACTGGTGAGTACTCAACCAAGTCATTCTGAG
AATAGTGTATGCGGCGACCGAGTTGCTCTTGCCCGGCGTCAATACGGGATAATACCGCGCCACATAGCAG
AACTTTAAAAGTGCTCATCATTGGAAAACGTTCTTCGGGGCGAAAACTCTCAAGGATCTTACCGCTGTTG
AGATCCAGTTCGATGTAACCCACTCGTGCACCCAACTGATCTTCAGCATCTTTTACTTTCACCAGCGTTT
CTGGGTGAGCAAAAACAGGAAGGCAAAATGCCGCAAAAAAGGGAATAAGGGCGACACGGAAATGTTGAAT
ACTCATACTCTTCCTTTTTCAATATTATTGAAGCATTTATCAGGGTTATTGTCTCATGAGCGGATACATA
TTTGAATGTATTTAGAAAAATAAACAAATAGGGGTTCCGCGCACATTTCCCCGAAAAGTGCCACCTGACG
TCTAAGAAACCATTATTATCATGACATTAACCTATAAAAATAGGCGTATCACGAGGCCCTTTCGTCTCGC
GCGTTTCGGTGATGACGGTGAAAACCTCTGACACATGCAGCTCCCGGAGACGGTCACAGCTTGTCTGTAA
GCGGATGCCGGGAGCAGACAAGCCCGTCAGGGCGCGTCAGCGGGTGTTGGCGGGTGTCGGGGCTGGCTTA
ACTATGCGGCATCAGAGCAGATTGTACTGAGAGTGCACCATATGGACATATTGTCGTTAGAACGCGGCTA
CAATTAATACATAACCTTATGTATCATACACATACG
Features (pLannotate 1.2.2; 11 found; start..end, strand, type, name):
      1..19      +  promoter       SP6 promoter: promoter for bacteriophage SP6 RNA polymerase
    225..300     +  misc_RNA       Sa gRNA scaffold: guide RNA scaffold for the Staphylococcus aureus CRISPR/Cas9 system
    429..479     -  misc_feature   MCS (fragment): pUC18/19 multiple cloning site
    580..1374    +  CDS            NeoR/KanR: aminoglycoside phosphotransferase from Tn5; aph(3')-II (or nptII); confers resistance to neomycin, kanamycin, and G418 (Geneticin®)
   1401..1419    -  promoter       T7 promoter: promoter for bacteriophage T7 RNA polymerase
   1441..1494    -  CDS            lacI (fragment): lac repressor; lacI; The lac repressor binds to the lac operator to inhibit transcription in E. coli. This inhibition can be relieved by adding lactose or isopropyl-β-D-thiogalactopyranoside (IPTG).
   1677..2265    -  rep_origin     ori: high-copy-number ColE1/pMB1/pBR322/pUC origin of replication
   2436..3296    -  CDS            AmpR: β-lactamase; bla; confers resistance to ampicillin, carbenicillin, and related antibiotics
   3297..3401    -  promoter       AmpR promoter: bla
   3496..3531    +  CDS            rop (fragment): Rop protein, which maintains plasmids at low copy number; rop
   3633..3684    +  misc_feature   bom (fragment): basis of mobility region from pBR322
