[The description below was written by a language model from this plasmid's Addgene catalogue record and pLannotate feature annotations shown in this document.]
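Description:
pSPneoSagRNAH is a compact (about 3.7 kb) empty-backbone CRISPR vector built on the pSPneo Leishmania expression plasmid and designed to express a guide RNA for Staphylococcus aureus Cas9 (SaCas9) in Leishmania. In E. coli it is propagated as a high-copy plasmid through a ColE1/pUC-type origin and selected with ampicillin via the β-lactamase gene and its native promoter. Short fragments of lacI, rop and the pBR322 bom region are also annotated; these appear to be non-functional remnants of the parental cloning vectors. In the parasite, transfectants are selected with G418 through the Tn5 aminoglycoside phosphotransferase (NeoR/KanR) coding sequence.

The functional payload is the SaCas9 gRNA scaffold, which the record indicates was derived in part from the pX601 SaCas9 plasmid. It sits downstream of an SP6 promoter site that serves as the 5′ sequencing primer position, and is followed by a fragment of the pUC multiple cloning site and then the neomycin resistance gene, with a T7 promoter on the opposite strand beyond it. As an empty backbone, the plasmid carries no targeting sequence; a user-chosen guide is inserted by restriction-enzyme cloning next to the scaffold. The feature table does not annotate the Leishmania promoter that drives gRNA transcription, nor any processing elements in the unannotated stretches flanking the scaffold, and no Cas9 coding sequence is present, so SaCas9 must be supplied separately. The associated work used the system to study how Leishmania repairs Cas9-induced double-strand breaks, including by single-strand annealing.
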