Addgene plasmid #123265: pSPneoSagRNAH
Purpose: (Empty Backbone) Expresses gRNA of Staphylococcus aureus Cas9 (SaCas9) in Leishmania
Depositing lab: Greg Matlashewski. Depositing organization: McGill University. Publication: Single-Strand Annealing Plays a Major Role in Double-Strand DNA Break Repair following CRISPR-Cas9 Cleavage in Leishmania. Zhang WW, Matlashewski G. mSphere. 2019 Aug 21;4(4). pii: 4/4/e00408-19. doi: 10.1128/mSphere.00408-19. PubMed 31434745.
Backbone
  Vector backbone: pSPneo
  Vector type: CRISPR ; Leishmania Expression
  Selectable markers: Neomycin (select with G418)
Growth in bacteria
  Bacterial resistance: Ampicillin, 100 μg/mL
  Growth temperature: 37°C
  Growth strain: DH5alpha
  Copy number: High Copy
Gene/Insert
  Cloning method: Restriction Enzyme
  Sequencing primers: 5′ SP6 promoter
Resource information
  A portion of this plasmid was derived from a plasmid made by: Dr. Feng Zhang Addgene plasmid pX601
Terms and licenses: Academic/Nonprofit Terms; Industry Terms: Not Available to Industry
How to cite: pSPneoSagRNAH was a gift from Greg Matlashewski (Addgene plasmid # 123265 ; http://n2t.net/addgene:123265 ; RRID:Addgene_123265)
